>Addgene plasmid #221859 | pcDNA3.1(+)-N-HA_NEDD8 | addgene full sequence | sequence record 437621 | Addgene NGS Result
GACGGATCGGGAGATCTCCCGATCCCCTATGGTGCACTCTCAGTACAATCTGCTCTGATGCCGCATAGTT
AAGCCAGTATCTGCTCCCTGCTTGTGTGTTGGAGGTCGCTGAGTAGTGCGCGAGCAAAATTTAAGCTACA
ACAAGGCAAGGCTTGACCGACAATTGCATGAAGAATCTGCTTAGGGTTAGGCGTTTTGCGCTGCTTCGCG
ATGTACGGGCCAGATATACGCGTTGACATTGATTATTGACTAGTTATTAATAGTAATCAATTACGGGGTC
ATTAGTTCATAGCCCATATATGGAGTTCCGCGTTACATAACTTACGGTAAATGGCCCGCCTGGCTGACCG
CCCAACGACCCCCGCCCATTGACGTCAATAATGACGTATGTTCCCATAGTAACGCCAATAGGGACTTTCC
ATTGACGTCAATGGGTGGAGTATTTACGGTAAACTGCCCACTTGGCAGTACATCAAGTGTATCATATGCC
AAGTACGCCCCCTATTGACGTCAATGACGGTAAATGGCCCGCCTGGCATTATGCCCAGTACATGACCTTA
TGGGACTTTCCTACTTGGCAGTACATCTACGTATTAGTCATCGCTATTACCATGGTGATGCGGTTTTGGC
AGTACATCAATGGGCGTGGATAGCGGTTTGACTCACGGGGATTTCCAAGTCTCCACCCCATTGACGTCAA
TGGGAGTTTGTTTTGGCACCAAAATCAACGGGACTTTCCAAAATGTCGTAACAACTCCGCCCCATTGACG
CAAATGGGCGGTAGGCGTGTACGGTGGGAGGTCTATATAAGCAGAGCTCTCTGGCTAACTAGAGAACCCA
CTGCTTACTGGCTTATCGAAATTAATACGACTCACTATAGGGAGACCCAAGCTGGCTAGCGTTTAAACTT
AAGCTTGCCACCATGTACCCATACGATGTTCCAGATTACGCTGGTACC
[228 nt withheld, positions 959-1186]
GGTGGTCTTAGGCAGTGAGGATCCGAATTCTGCAGATATCCAGCACAGTGGCGGCCGCTCGAGTCTAGAG
GGCCCGTTTAAACCCGCTGATCAGCCTCGACTGTGCCTTCTAGTTGCCAGCCATCTGTTGTTTGCCCCTC
CCCCGTGCCTTCCTTGACCCTGGAAGGTGCCACTCCCACTGTCCTTTCCTAATAAAATGAGGAAATTGCA
TCGCATTGTCTGAGTAGGTGTCATTCTATTCTGGGGGGTGGGGTGGGGCAGGACAGCAAGGGGGAGGATT
GGGAAGACAATAGCAGGCATGCTGGGGATGCGGTGGGCTCTATGGCTTCTGAGGCGGAAAGAACCAGCTG
GGGCTCTAGGGGGTATCCCC
[124 nt withheld, positions 1557-1680]
C
[91 nt withheld, positions 1682-1772]
A
[49 nt withheld, positions 1774-1822]
CCTTTGACGTTGGAGTCCACGTTCTTT
[37 nt withheld, positions 1850-1886]
ACCCTATCTCGGTCTATTCTTTTGATTTATAAGGGATTTTGCCGATTTCGGCCTATTGGTTAAAAAATGA
GCTGATTTAACAAAAATTTAACGCGAATTAATTCTGTGGAATGTGTGTCAGTTAGGGTGTGGAAAGTCCC
CAGGCTCCCCAGCAGGCAGAAGTATGCAAAGCATGCATCTCAATTAGTCAGCAACCAGGTGTGGAAAGTC
CCCAGGCTCCCCAGCAGGCAGAAGTATGCAAAGCATGCATCTCAATTAGTCAGCAACCATAGTCCCGCCC
CTAACTCCGCCCATCCCGCCCCTAACTCCGCCCAGTTCCGCCCATTCTCCGCCCCATGGCTGACTAATTT
TTTTTATTTATGCAGAGGCCGAGGCCGCCTCTGCCTCTGAGCTATTCCAGAAGTAGTGAGGAGGCTTTTT
TGGAGGCCTAGGCTTTTGCAAAAAGCTCCCGGGAGCTTGTATATCCATTTTCGGATCTGATCAAGAGACA
GGATGAGGATCGTTTCGCATGATTGAACAAGATGGATTGCACGCAGGTTCTCCGGCCGCTTGGGTGGAGA
GGCTATTCGGCTATGACTGGGCACAACAGACAATCGGCTGCTCTGATGCCGCCGTGTTCCGGCTGTCAGC
GCAGGGGCGCCCGGTTCTTTTTGTCAAGACCGACCTGTCCGGTGCCCTGAATGAACTGCAGGACGAGGCA
GCGCGGCTATCGTGGCTGGCCACGACGGGCGTTCCTTGCGCAGCTGTGCTCGACGTTGTCACTGAAGCGG
GAAGGGACTGGCTGCTATTGGGCGAAGTGCCGGGGCAGGATCTCCTGTCATCTCACCTTGCTCCTGCCGA
GAAAGTATCCATCATGGCTGATGCAATGCGGCGGCTGCATACGCTTGATCCGGCTACCTGCCCATTCGAC
CACCAAGCGAAACATCGCATCGAGCGAGCACGTACTCGGATGGAAGCCGGTCTTGTCGATCAGGATGATC
TGGACGAAGAGCATCAGGGGCTCGCGCCAGCCGAACTGTTCGCCAGGCTCAAGGCGCGCATGCCCGACGG
CGAGGATCTCGTCGTGACCCATGGCGATGCCTGCTTGCCGAATATCATGGTGGAAAATGGCCGCTTTTCT
GGATTCATCGACTGTGGCCGGCTGGGTGTGGCGGACCGCTATCAGGACATAGCGTTGGCTACCCGTGATA
TTGCTGAAGAGCTTGGCGGCGAATGGGCTGACCGCTTCCTCGTGCTTTACGGTATCGCCGCTCCCGATTC
GCAGCGCATCGCCTTCTATCGCCTTCTTGACGAGTTCTTCTGAGCGGGACTCTGGGGTTCGAAATGACCG
ACCAAGCGACGCCCAACCTGCCATCACGAGATTTCGATTCCACCGCCGCCTTCTATGAAAGGTTGGGCTT
CGGAATCGTTTTCCGGGACGCCGGCTGGATGATCCTCCAGCGCGGGGATCTCATGCTGGAGTTCTTCGCC
CACCCCAACTTGTTTATTGCAGCTTATAATGGTTACAAATAAAGCAATAGCATCACAAATTTCACAAATA
AAGCATTTTTTTCACTGCATTCTAGTTGTGGTTTGTCCAAACTCATCAATGTATCTTATCATGTCTGTAT
ACCGTCGACCTCTAGCTAGAGCTTGGCGTAATCATGGTCATAGCTGTTTCCTGTGTGAAATTGTTATCCG
CTCACAATTCCACACAACATACGAGCCGGAAGCATAAAGTGTAAAGCCTGGGGTGCCTAATGAGTGAGCT
AACTCACATTAATTGCGTTGCGCTCACTGCCCGCTTTCCAGTCGGGAAACCTGTCGTGCCAGCTGCATTA
ATGAATCGGCCAACGCGCGGGGAGAGGCGGTTTGCGTATTGGGCGCTCTTCCGCTTCCTCGCTCACTGAC
TCGCTGCGCTCGGTCGTTCGGCTGCGGCGAGCGGTATCAGCTCACTCAAAGGCGGTAATACGGTTATCCA
CAGAATCAGGGGATAACGCAGGAAAGAACATGTGAGCAAAAGGCCAGCAAAAGGCCAGGAACCGTAAAAA
GGCCGCGTTGCTGGCGTTTTTCCATAGGCTCCGCCCCCCTGACGAGCATCACAAAAATCGACGCTCAAGT
CAGAGGTGGCGAAACCCGACAGGACTATAAAGATACCAGGCGTTTCCCCCTGGAAGCTCCCTCGTGCGCT
CTCCTGTTCCGACCCTGCCGCTTACCGGATACCTGTCCGCCTTTCTCCCTTCGGGAAGCGTGGCGCTTTC
TCATAGCTCACGCTGTAGGTATCTCAGTTCGGTGTAGGTCGTTCGCTCCAAGCTGGGCTGTGTGCACGAA
CCCCCCGTTCAGCCCGACCGCTGCGCCTTATCCGGTAACTATCGTCTTGAGTCCAACCCGGTAAGACACG
ACTTATCGCCACTGGCAGCAGCCACTGGTAACAGGATTAGCAGAGCGAGGTATGTAGGCGGTGCTACAGA
GTTCTTGAAGTGGTGGCCTAACTACGGCTACACTAGAAGAACAGTATTTGGTATCTGCGCTCTGCTGAAG
CCAGTTACCTTCGGAAAAAGAGTTGGTAGCTCTTGATCCGGCAAACAAACCACCGCTGGTAGCGGTGGTT
TTTTTGTTTGCAAGCAGCAGATTACGCGCAGAAAAAAAGGATCTCAAGAAGATCCTTTGATCTTTTCTAC
GGGGTCTGACGCTCAGTGGAACGAAAACTCACGTTAAGGGATTTTGGTCATGAGATTATCAAAAAGGATC
TTCACCTAGATCCTTTTAAATTAAAAATGAAGTTTTAAATCAATCTAAAGTATATATGAGTAAACTTGGT
CTGACAGTTACCAATGCTTAATCAGTGAGGCACCTATCTCAGCGATCTGTCTATTTCGTTCATCCATAGT
TGCCTGACTCCCCGTCGTGTAGATAACTACGATACGGGAGGGCTTACCATCTGGCCCCAGTGCTGCAATG
ATACCGCGAGACCCACGCTCACCGGCTCCAGATTTATCAGCAATAAACCAGCCAGCCGGAAGGGCCGAGC
GCAGAAGTGGTCCTGCAACTTTATCCGCCTCCATCCAGTCTATTAATTGTTGCCGGGAAGCTAGAGTAAG
TAGTTCGCCAGTTAATAGTTTGCGCAACGTTGTTGCCATTGCTACAGGCATCGTGGTGTCACGCTCGTCG
TTTGGTATGGCTTCATTCAGCTCCGGTTCCCAACGATCAAGGCGAGTTACATGATCCCCCATGTTGTGCA
AAAAAGCGGTTAGCTCCTTCGGTCCTCCGATCGTTGTCAGAAGTAAGTTGGCCGCAGTGTTATCACTCAT
GGTTATGGCAGCACTGCATAATTCTCTTACTGTCATGCCATCCGTAAGATGCTTTTCTGTGACTGGTGAG
TACTCAACCAAGTCATTCTGAGAATAGTGTATGCGGCGACCGAGTTGCTCTTGCCCGGCGTCAATACGGG
ATAATACCGCGCCACATAGCAGAACTTTAAAAGTGCTCATCATTGGAAAACGTTCTTCGGGGCGAAAACT
CTCAAGGATCTTACCGCTGTTGAGATCCAGTTCGATGTAACCCACTCGTGCACCCAACTGATCTTCAGCA
TCTTTTACTTTCACCAGCGTTTCTGGGTGAGCAAAAACAGGAAGGCAAAATGCCGCAAAAAAGGGAATAA
GGGCGACACGGAAATGTTGAATACTCATACTCTTCCTTTTTCAATATTATTGAAGCATTTATCAGGGTTA
TTGTCTCATGAGCGGATACATATTTGAATGTATTTAGAAAAATAAACAAATAGGGGTTCCGCGCACATTT
CCCCGAAAAGTGCCACCTGACGTC
Features (pLannotate 1.2.2; 21 found; start..end, strand, type, name):
     28..80      -  misc_feature   bom (fragment): basis of mobility region from pBR322
    235..614     +  enhancer       CMV enhancer: human cytomegalovirus immediate early enhancer
    615..818     +  promoter       CMV promoter: human cytomegalovirus (CMV) immediate early promoter
    814..847     +  LTR            5' LTR (truncated) (fragment): truncated 5' long terminal repeat (LTR) from HIV-1
    863..881     +  promoter       T7 promoter: promoter for bacteriophage T7 RNA polymerase
    926..952     +  CDS            3xHA (fragment): three tandem HA epitope tags
    959..1201    +  CDS            NEDD8 (sequence partly withheld): NEDD8_HUMAN - Experimental evidence at protein level: Swiss-Prot protein existence level 1. Ubiquitin-like protein which plays an important role in cell cycle control and embryogenesis. Covalent attachment to its substrates requires prior activation by the E1 complex UBE1C-APPBP1 and linkage to the E2 enzyme UBE2M. Attachment of NEDD8 to cullins activates their associated E3 ubiquitin ligase activity, and thus promotes polyubiquitination and proteasomal degradation of cyclins and other regulatory proteins. From Homo sapiens (Human).
   1287..1511    +  polyA_signal   bGH poly(A) signal: bovine growth hormone polyadenylation signal
   1515..1536    +  promoter       SV40 promoter (fragment): SV40 enhancer and early promoter
   1557..1985    +  rep_origin     f1 ori (sequence partly withheld): f1 bacteriophage origin of replication; arrow indicates direction of (+) strand synthesis
   1999..2328    +  promoter       SV40 promoter: SV40 enhancer and early promoter
   2395..3186    +  CDS            neo: KKA2_KLEPN - Also known as kan, nptII. Experimental evidence at protein level: Swiss-Prot protein existence level 1. Resistance to kanamycin, neomycin, paromomycin, ribostamycin, butirosin and gentamicin B. From Klebsiella pneumoniae.
   3210..3368    +  CDS            ble (fragment): BLE_KLEPN - Experimental evidence at protein level: Swiss-Prot protein existence level 1. Binding protein with a strong affinity to the bleomycin family of antibiotics. Binds to CL990; an antimitotic-antibiotic compound. From Klebsiella pneumoniae.
   3363..3484    +  polyA_signal   SV40 poly(A) signal: SV40 polyadenylation signal
   3557..3573    -  protein_bind   lac operator: The lac repressor binds to the lac operator to inhibit transcription in E. coli. This inhibition can be relieved by adding lactose or isopropyl-β-D-thiogalactopyranoside (IPTG). lac repressor encoded by lacI
   3581..3611    -  promoter       lac promoter: promoter for the E. coli lac operon
   3626..3647    -  protein_bind   CAP binding site: CAP binding activates transcription in the presence of cAMP. E. coli catabolite activator protein
   3660..3752    -  CDS            lacI (fragment): lac repressor; lacI; The lac repressor binds to the lac operator to inhibit transcription in E. coli. This inhibition can be relieved by adding lactose or isopropyl-β-D-thiogalactopyranoside (IPTG).
   3935..4523    -  rep_origin     ori: high-copy-number ColE1/pMB1/pBR322/pUC origin of replication
   4694..5554    -  CDS            AmpR: β-lactamase; bla; confers resistance to ampicillin, carbenicillin, and related antibiotics
   5555..5659    -  promoter       AmpR promoter: bla
