[The description below was written by a language model from this plasmid's Addgene catalogue record and pLannotate feature annotations shown in this document.]
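Description:
pcDNA3.1(+)-N-HA_NEDD8 is a 5,690 bp mammalian expression plasmid built on the pcDNA3.1(+)-N-HA backbone, designed to produce HA-tagged human NEDD8 in transfected mammalian cells. It is propagated in E. coli as a high-copy plasmid through its ColE1/pUC-type origin and selected with ampicillin via the β-lactamase gene and its own promoter. An f1 phage origin is also present, which allows single-stranded DNA production. For mammalian cells, an SV40 enhancer/early promoter drives the neomycin phosphotransferase gene, terminated by the SV40 polyadenylation signal, so that stable transfectants can be selected with G418. Small annotated fragments (bom, lac promoter/operator, lacI, ble, and a short HIV-1 LTR-like match next to the CMV promoter) appear to be backbone remnants or partial annotation matches rather than functional parts.

The expression cassette consists of the human cytomegalovirus immediate early enhancer and promoter, followed by a T7 promoter, which can support in vitro transcription and serves as a sequencing primer site. Downstream lies a short HA epitope sequence, annotated as a 27 nt fragment of a 3xHA element and so consistent with a single HA tag. It is fused to the N terminus of the 243 bp NEDD8 coding sequence, cloned between KpnI and BamHI, and the bovine growth hormone polyadenylation signal ends the transcript. The insert encodes wild-type, unprocessed NEDD8, meaning the full-length precursor of this ubiquitin-like modifier before its C-terminal tail is removed for conjugation. NEDD8 is attached to substrates such as cullins through a dedicated E1/E2 cascade. The HA tag allows detection or immunoprecipitation of NEDD8 and NEDDylated proteins, and the associated publication concerns the regulation of human DNA polymerase eta by mono-NEDDylation and mono-ubiquitination.
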