Addgene plasmid #221859: pcDNA3.1(+)-N-HA_NEDD8
Purpose: Expresses WT unprocessed NEDD8 with a HA tag in mammalian cells
Depositing lab: Roger Woodgate. Depositing organization: National Institute of Child Health and Human Development (NICHD). Publication: Human DNA polymerase eta is regulated by mutually exclusive mono-ubiquitination and mono-NEDDylation. Moreno NC, Korchak EJ, Latancia MT, D'Orlando DA, Adegbenro T, Barnes RP, Bezsonova I, Woodgate R, Ashton NW. Nucleic Acids Res. 2026 Feb 5;54(4):gkag098. doi: 10.1093/nar/gkag098. PubMed 41693564.
Backbone
  Vector backbone: pcDNA3.1(+)-N-HA
  Total vector size (bp): 5690
  Vector type: Mammalian Expression
  Selectable markers: Neomycin (select with G418)
Growth in bacteria
  Bacterial resistance: Ampicillin, 100 μg/mL
  Growth temperature: 37°C
  Growth strain: DH5alpha
  Copy number: High Copy
Gene/Insert
  Gene/Insert name: NEDD8
  Species: H. sapiens (human)
  Insert size (bp): 243
  Entrez Gene: NEDD8 (a.k.a. NEDD-8)
  Promoter: CMV
  Tag / fusion protein: HA (N terminal on backbone)
  Cloning method: Restriction Enzyme; 5′ cloning site KpnI (not destroyed); 3′ cloning site BamHI (not destroyed)
  Sequencing primers: 5′ TAATACGACTCACTATAGGG
Terms and licenses: Academic/Nonprofit Terms; Industry Terms: Not Available to Industry
Depositor comments: Please visit https://doi.org/10.1101/2024.10.12.618026 for bioRxiv preprint.
How to cite: pcDNA3.1(+)-N-HA_NEDD8 was a gift from Roger Woodgate (Addgene plasmid # 221859 ; http://n2t.net/addgene:221859 ; RRID:Addgene_221859)
